>Addgene plasmid #223869 | pD(Gib)_3'delta | addgene full sequence | sequence record 445917 | Addgene NGS Result
GAGACCCACTGCTTGAGCCTAGAAGATCCGGCTGCTAACAAAGCCCGAAAGGAAGCTGAGTTGGCTGCTG
TCACCGCTGAGCAATAACTATCATAACCCCTAGGTGCCATTTCATTACCTCTTTCTCCGCACCCGACATA
GATCTGGGCCAACTTTTGGCGAAAATGAGACGTTGATCGGCACGTAAGAGGGTCCAACTTTCACCATAAT
GAAATAAGATCACTACCGGGCGTATTTTTTGAGTTATCGAGATTTTCAGGAGCTAAGGAAGCTAAAATGG
AGAAAAAAATCACTGGATATACCACCGTTGATATATCCCAATGGCATCGTAAAGAACATTTTGAGGCATT
TCAGTCAGTTGCTCAATGTACCTATAACCAGACCGTTCAGCTGGATATTACGGCCTTTTTAAAGACCGTA
AAGAAAAATAAGCACAAGTTTTATCCGGCCTTTATTCACATTCTTGCCCGCCTGATGAATGCTCATCCGG
AATTCCGTATGGCAATGAAAGACGGTGAGCTGGTGATATGGGATAGTGTTCACCCTTGTTACACCGTTTT
CCATGAGCAAACTGAAACGTTTTCATCGCTCTGGAGTGAATACCACGACGATTTCCGGCAGTTTCTACAC
ATATATTCGCAAGATGTGGCGTGTTACGGTGAAAACCTGGCCTATTTCCCTAAAGGGTTTATTGAGAATA
TGTTTTTCGTCTCAGCCAATCCCTGGGTGAGTTTCACCAGTTTTGATTTAAACGTGGCCAATATGGACAA
CTTCTTCGCCCCCGTTTTCACCATGGGCAAATATTATACGCAAGGCGACAAGGTGCTGATGCCGCTGGCG
ATTCAGGTTCATCATGCCGTTTGTGATGGCTTCCATGTCGGCAGAATGCTTAATGAATTACAACAGTACT
GCGATGAGTGGCAGGGTGGGGCGTAATTTTTTTAAGGCAGTTATTGGTGCCCTTAAACGCCTGGTTGCTA
CGCCTGAATAAGTGATAATAAGCGGATGAATGGCAGAAATTCGAAAGCAAATTCGACCCGGTCGTCGGTT
CAGGGCAGGGTCGTTAAATAGCCGCTTATGTCTATTGCTGGTTTACCGGTTTATTGACTACCGGAAGCAG
TGTGACCGTGTGCTTCTCAAATGCCTGAGGCCAGTTTGCTCAGGCTCTCCCCGTGGAGGTAATAATTGAC
GATATGATCATTTATTCTGCCTCCCAGCTGACATTCATCCGGGGTCAGCACCGTTTCTGCGGACTGGCTT
TCTACGTGTTCCGCTTCCTTTAGCAGCCCTTGCGCCCTGAGTGCTTGCGGCAGCGTGAAGCTAATTCCCA
TGTCAGCCGTTAAGTGTTCCTGTGTCACTCAAAATTGCTTTGAGAGGCTCTAAGGGCTTCTCAGTGCGTT
ACATCCCTGGCTTGTTGTCCACAACCGTTAAACCTTAAAAGCTTTAAAAGCCTTATATATTCTTTTTTTT
CTTATAAAACTTAAAACCTTAGAGGCTATTTAAGTTGCTGATTTATATTAATTTTATTGTTCAAACATGA
GAGCTTAGTACGTGAAACATGAGAGCTTAGTACGTTAGCCATGAGAGCTTAGTACGTTAGCCATGAGGGT
TTAGTTCGTTAAACATTAGAGCTTAGTACGTTAAACATGAGAGCTTAGTACGTGAAACATGAGAGCTTAG
TACGTACTATCAACAGGTTGAACTGCTGATCAACAGATCCTCTACGCGGCCGCGGTACCATAACTTCGTA
TAGCATACATTATACGAAGTTATCTGCCAGGCACATGGGTTTTACTAGTATCGATTCGCGACCTACTCCG
GAATATTAGGTCTCATACGCAGGATTCTCAACAACAAAGGGCTCCTTGGTTCGTTCCATGGTTTTCCCAA
AACCAACTGGTTTTAAATTCTATAGAGATTCCTTTAAATATATTGGATTCATGTCATTAATCGCAATTTT
CGGTTTTTGCGTCAGTTGCGTTCAGTTCATTAAACTTGGTTTAGACAAAAAGACAATGATATTAAGAGCT
TTAGATATCATAACAATTGTAGTGCCACCAGCTCTGCCCGCGACTTTAACCATTGGTACCTTTTG
Features (pLannotate 1.2.2; 7 found; start..end, strand, type, name):
     31..80      +  CDS            SET1 (fragment): solubility-enhancement tag derived from T7 phage gene 10B
    174..276     +  promoter       cat promoter: promoter of the E. coli cat gene encoding chloramphenicol acetyltransferase
    277..933     +  CDS            cat: CAT_ECOLX - Experimental evidence at protein level: Swiss-Prot protein existence level 1. This enzyme is an effector of chloramphenicol resistance in bacteria. From Escherichia coli. This protein is used as a marker in many commonly used cloning vectors, such as pACYC184.
   1209..1322    -  CDS            tnpA (fragment): TN5P_ECOLX - Also known as tnp. Experimental evidence at protein level: Swiss-Prot protein existence level 1. Mediates transposition of transposon Tn5 by a 'cut and paste' mechanism. First, the monomeric transposase binds the 19 bp inverted DNA repeats flanking the transposon. Then, dimerization of the DNA- bound transposase creates a synaptic DNA complex. After nicking of the first DNA strand, excision of the transposon proceeds through a series of intermediates. The transposase then mediates the insertion of the transposon at a new site by strand transfer. The activity of the wild- type tran
   1331..1711    -  rep_origin     R6K γ ori: γ replication origin from E. coli plasmid R6K; requires the R6K initiator protein pi for replication
   1740..1773    +  protein_bind   loxP: Cre-mediated recombination occurs in the 8-bp core sequence (GCATACAT). Cre recombinase
   1842..2090    +  CDS            YPK9 (fragment): YPK9_YEAST - Experimental evidence at protein level: Swiss-Prot protein existence level 1. Vacuolar transporter which plays a role in sequestration of divalent heavy metal ions. From Saccharomyces cerevisiae (strain ATCC 204508 / S288c) (Baker's yeast).
