[The description below was written by a language model from this plasmid's Addgene catalogue record and pLannotate feature annotations shown in this document.]
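Description:
pD(Gib)_3'delta is a small (about 2.1 kb) Golden Gate donor plasmid from the 4G-cloning toolkit, a system for rapid assembly of genes for expressing multisubunit protein complexes in different hosts. It is built on the pD backbone and supplies a synthetic module described as the "3'delta sequence and spacer". According to the stated purpose, this module provides the 3' Gibson overhang carrying the delta sequence, so that a unit built by Golden Gate assembly can then be joined to other pieces by Gibson assembly through defined homology arms. The record does not describe the flanking type IIS sites or the exact boundaries of the module.

The plasmid replicates from the R6K γ origin, which works only when the pi initiator protein is supplied in trans. It is therefore maintained in a pir-expressing E. coli strain, and the pir-116 allele gives high copy number. This dependence means the donor cannot persist in ordinary cloning strains, which helps remove donor background after an assembly reaction. Selection is by chloramphenicol, through the cat gene driven by its native promoter. A single loxP site lies next to the origin, although the record does not say what it is used for.

The automated annotation also reports short fragments matching a T7 gene 10B-derived solubility tag, the Tn5 transposase and yeast YPK9. These partial hits are not functional coding sequences. They probably reflect backbone remnants or chance similarity, and the roughly 250 bp YPK9-like match may correspond to the spacer or delta region, though the record does not confirm this. No expression promoter, tag or reporter for a payload is annotated, which fits the plasmid's role as a parts donor and not an expression vector.
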