Addgene plasmid #223869: pD(Gib)_3'delta
Purpose: 4G-cloning donor for 3'-Gibson overhang, delta-sequence
Depositing lab: Stephan Gruber. Depositing organization: Universite de Lausanne (UNIL). Publication: 4G cloning: rapid gene assembly for expression of multisubunit protein complexes in diverse hosts. Taschner M, Dickinson JB, Roisne-Hamelin F, Gruber S. Life Sci Alliance. 2024 Dec 2;8(1):e202402899. doi: 10.26508/lsa.202402899. Print 2025 Jan. PubMed 39622624.
Backbone
  Vector backbone: pD
  Vector type: Golden-Gate Donor
Growth in bacteria
  Bacterial resistance: Chloramphenicol, 25 μg/mL
  Growth temperature: 37°C
  Growth strain: Pir1 ; strain contains pir-116 mutation for plasmid maintenance at high copy
  Copy number: High Copy
Gene/Insert
  Gene/Insert name: 3'delta sequence and spacer
  Species: Synthetic
  Cloning method: Gibson Cloning
Terms and licenses: Academic/Nonprofit Terms; Industry Terms: Not Available to Industry
Depositor comments: Please visit https://doi.org/10.1101/2024.06.17.599261 for bioRxiv preprint.
How to cite: pD(Gib)_3'delta was a gift from Stephan Gruber (Addgene plasmid # 223869 ; http://n2t.net/addgene:223869 ; RRID:Addgene_223869)
